>Addgene plasmid #15403 | pBlue-hFX(I154F)(AA88)-HA | depositor partial sequence | sequence record 8270 | Author sequence
GGATCCGGCTCTCTAGATGAGACCACCTATGAAAGACTAGCAGAGGAAACGCTGGACTCTTTAGCAGAGT
TTTTTGAAGACCTTGCAGACAAGCCATACACGTTTGAGGACTATGATGTCTCCTTTGGGAGTGGTGTCTT
AACTGTCAAACTGGGTGGAGATCTAGGAACCTATGTGATCAACAAGCAGACGCCAAACAAGCAATTCTGG
CTATCTTCTCCATCCAGTGGACCTAAGCGTTATGACTGGACTGGGAAAAACTGGGTGTACTCCCACGACG
GCGTGTCCCTCCATGAGCTGCTGGCCGCAGAGCTCACTAAAGCCTTAAAAACCAAACTGGACTTGTCTTC
CTTGGCCTATTCCGGAAAAGATGCTTACCCTTACGACGTACCAGACTACGCAGACACGTACCGATACATC
TAGAATTC
