>Addgene plasmid #15403 | pBlue-hFX(I154F)(AA88)-HA | addgene partial sequence | sequence record 21853 | 15403 with T3
CCCCTCGAGGTCGACGGTATCGATAAGCTTGATATCGAATTCTAGATGTATCGGTACGTGTCTGCGTAGT
CTGGTACGTCGTAAGGGTAAGCATCTTTTCCGGAATAGGCCAAGGAAGACAAGTCCAGTTTGGTTTTTAA
GGCTTTAGTGAGCTCTGCGGCCAGCAGCTCATGGAGGGACACGCCGTCGTGGGAGTACACCCAGTTTTTC
CCAGTCCAGTCATAACGCTTAGGTCCACTGGATGGAGAAGATAGCCAGAATTGCTTGTTTGGCGTCTGCT
TGTTGATCACATAGGTTCCTAGATCTCCACCCAGTTTGACAGTTAAGACACCACTCCCAAAGGAGACATC
ATAGTCCTCAAACGTGTATGGCTTGTCTGCAAGGTCTTCAAAAAACTCTGCTAAAGAGTCCAGCGTTTCC
TCTGCTAGTCTTTCATAGGTGGTCTCATCTAGAGAGCCGGATCCACTAGTTCTAGAGCGGCCGCCACCGC
GGTGGAGCTCCAATTCGCCCTATAGTGAGTCGTATTACGCGCGCTCACTGGCCGTCGTTTTACAACGTCG
TGACTGGGAAAACCCTGGCGTTACCCAACTTAATCGCCTTGCAGCACATCCCCCTTTCGCCAGCTGGCGT
AATAGCGAAGAGGCCCGCACCGATCGCCCTTCCCAACAGTTGCGCAGCCTGAATGGCGAATGGG
[124 nt withheld, positions 695-818]
CGCCGGCTTTCCCCGTCAG
