[The description below was written by a language model from this plasmid's Addgene catalogue record.]
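Description:
pBlue-hFX(I154F)(AA88)-HA is a high-copy bacterial plasmid built on the pBluescript II phagemid backbone (2,961 bp without insert) and catalogued as a bacterial expression vector. It is propagated in E. coli under ampicillin selection. No feature table accompanies the record, so the origin of replication, the promoter driving the insert and other backbone elements are not explicitly listed. A T7 primer is given for sequencing from the 5′ side of the insert, consistent with the T7 promoter site that flanks the pBluescript II polylinker, but the record does not state which promoter is intended for expression.

The insert is a 428 bp fragment of human frataxin (FXN) cDNA, cloned between BamHI (5′) and EcoRI (3′) sites, both of which remain intact. It encodes only amino acids 88–210 of the protein, so the N-terminal portion of the full-length precursor, where frataxin's mitochondrial targeting sequence lies, is absent. The fragment carries an isoleucine-to-phenylalanine substitution at position 154, numbered according to the full-length protein. I154F is known as a point mutation associated with Friedreich ataxia, the disease caused by frataxin deficiency. The coding sequence is followed by C-terminal HA and AU1 epitope tags, and the record also lists an N-terminal His tag contributed by the backbone. Together these would allow antibody detection and metal-affinity purification.

The record does not state a specific purpose. The design suits production or subcloning of a tagged, truncated mutant frataxin for comparison with wild-type protein in biochemical studies.
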