Addgene plasmid #15403: pBlue-hFX(I154F)(AA88)-HA
Depositing lab: Michael Ristow. Depositing organization: Friedrich-Schiller-Universitaet Jena.
Backbone
  Vector backbone: pBluescript II
  Backbone manufacturer: Stratagene
  Backbone size w/o insert (bp): 2961
  Vector type: Bacterial Expression
Growth in bacteria
  Bacterial resistance: Ampicillin, 100 μg/mL
  Growth temperature: 37°C
  Growth strain: DH5alpha
  Copy number: High Copy
Gene/Insert
  Gene/Insert name: human frataxin cDNA (alt names: hFX; FRX; frataxin)
  Species: H. sapiens (human)
  Insert size (bp): 428
  Mutation: contains cDNA coding sequence for amino acids 88-210 of the original human frataxin gene; changed isoleucine 154 to phenylalanine (mutation I154F localization corresponds to full-length protein)
  Entrez Gene: FXN (a.k.a. CyaY, FA, FARR, FRDA, X25)
  Tag / fusion protein: HA (C terminal on insert); AU1 (C terminal on insert); HIS (N terminal on backbone)
  Cloning method: Restriction Enzyme; 5′ cloning site BamHI (not destroyed); 3′ cloning site EcoRI (not destroyed)
  Sequencing primers: 5′ T7
Terms and licenses: Academic/Nonprofit Terms; Industry Terms: Not Available to Industry
How to cite: pBlue-hFX(I154F)(AA88)-HA was a gift from Michael Ristow (Addgene plasmid # 15403 ; http://n2t.net/addgene:15403 ; RRID:Addgene_15403)
